Addgene plasmid #51919: ITGAV-bio-His
Purpose: Expresses full-length Integrin alpha-V precursor ectodomain in mammalian cells. C-terminal rat Cd4d3+4 tag, biotinylation sequence and His tag.
Depositing lab: Gavin Wright. Depositing organization: Wellcome Sanger Institute. Publication: A human platelet receptor protein microarray identifies FcepsilonR1alpha as an activating PEAR1 ligand. Sun Y, Vandenbriele C, Kauskot A, Verhamme P, Hoylaerts MF, Wright GJ. Mol Cell Proteomics. 2015 Feb 23. pii: mcp.M114.046946. 10.1074/mcp.M114.046946 PubMed 25713122.
Backbone
  Vector backbone: pTT3
  Backbone manufacturer: Yves Durocher, NRC
  Backbone size w/o insert (bp): 6618
  Total vector size (bp): 9617
  Modifications to backbone: Rat CD4 d3+4, enzymatic biotinylation sequence, linker and His tag (CD4d3+4-BioLHis).
  Vector type: Mammalian Expression
Growth in bacteria
  Bacterial resistance: Ampicillin, 100 μg/mL
  Growth temperature: 37°C
  Growth strain: Top10
  Copy number: High Copy
Gene/Insert
  Gene/Insert name: ITGAV (alt name: Integrin alpha-V precursor)
  Species: H. sapiens (human)
  Insert size (bp): 2999
  Entrez Gene: ITGAV (a.k.a. CD51, MSK8, VNRA, VTNR)
  Promoter: CMV
  Tag / fusion protein: rat CD4 d3+4 (C terminal on backbone); enzymatic biotinylation sequence (C terminal on backbone); His tag (C terminal on backbone)
  Cloning method: Restriction Enzyme; 5′ cloning site NotI (not destroyed); 3′ cloning site AscI (not destroyed)
  Sequencing primers: 5′ CMV-fwd
Resource information
  A portion of this plasmid was derived from a plasmid made by: Insert was chemically synthesised.
Terms and licenses: Academic/Nonprofit Terms; Industry Terms: Not Available to Industry
Depositor comments: Article ref 82 Co-transfect with ITGB3 (Addgene 51921) to create the ITGAV/ITGB3 dimer
How to cite: ITGAV-bio-His was a gift from Gavin Wright (Addgene plasmid # 51919 ; http://n2t.net/addgene:51919 ; RRID:Addgene_51919)
