[The description below was written by a language model from this plasmid's Addgene catalogue record and pLannotate feature annotations shown in this document.]
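Description:
ITGAV-bio-His is a 9.6 kb mammalian expression plasmid built on the pTT3 backbone and designed to produce the ectodomain of human integrin alpha-V (ITGAV, also known as CD51) as a soluble, secreted recombinant protein. It is propagated in E. coli through a high-copy ColE1/pUC-type origin with ampicillin selection (AmpR, β-lactamase). The backbone also carries a fragment of the Epstein-Barr virus oriP, which can support episomal maintenance and enhanced transient expression in cell lines that supply EBNA1. Short lac, tet and bla fragments in the annotation appear to be cloning-vector remnants rather than functional parts.

Expression is driven by the CMV immediate-early enhancer and promoter. This is followed by adenovirus-derived leader, splice and intron sequences, which are typical of pTT vectors and account for the splice acceptor, chimeric intron and spurious reverse-strand "PTP" annotations. Transcription is terminated by a rabbit β-globin polyadenylation signal. The chemically synthesised insert of about 3 kb sits between retained NotI and AscI sites and is fused in frame to a backbone-encoded C-terminal module. That module consists of rat Cd4 domains 3 and 4, a peptide substrate for enzymatic biotinylation, a linker and a His tag. The Cd4 portion spans the numbering origin of the circular sequence, and the biotinylation and His elements are recorded in the catalogue fields but were not separately annotated.

The tags allow nickel-affinity purification, oriented capture of biotinylated protein on streptavidin surfaces, and detection through the Cd4 domains. These uses fit the associated work on a human platelet receptor protein microarray for extracellular interaction screening. The depositor notes that co-transfection with the matching ITGB3 construct yields the ITGAV/ITGB3 heterodimer.
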