Features (pLannotate 1.2.2; 19 found; start..end, strand, type, name):
    713..768     +  polyA_signal   β-globin poly(A) signal: rabbit β-globin polyadenylation signal (Gil and Proudfoot, 1987)
   1282..2963    -  rep_origin     oriP (fragment): Epstein-Barr virus oriP replication origin (Yates et al., 2000)
   3090..3194    +  promoter       AmpR promoter: bla
   3195..4055    +  CDS            AmpR: β-lactamase; bla; confers resistance to ampicillin, carbenicillin, and related antibiotics
   4226..4814    +  rep_origin     ori: high-copy-number ColE1/pMB1/pBR322/pUC origin of replication
   4997..5089    +  CDS            lacI (fragment): lac repressor; lacI; The lac repressor binds to the lac operator to inhibit transcription in E. coli. This inhibition can be relieved by adding lactose or isopropyl-β-D-thiogalactopyranoside (IPTG).
   5102..5123    +  protein_bind   CAP binding site: CAP binding activates transcription in the presence of cAMP. E. coli catabolite activator protein
   5138..5168    +  promoter       lac promoter: promoter for the E. coli lac operon
   5176..5192    +  protein_bind   lac operator: The lac repressor binds to the lac operator to inhibit transcription in E. coli. This inhibition can be relieved by adding lactose or isopropyl-β-D-thiogalactopyranoside (IPTG). lac repressor encoded by lacI
   5262..5278    +  promoter       tet promoter (fragment): E. coli promoter for tetracycline efflux protein gene
   5288..5313    -  CDS            bla(M) (fragment): β-lactamase lacking the signal sequence; bla(M); allows cytosolic expression of β-lactamase
   5487..5866    +  enhancer       CMV enhancer: human cytomegalovirus immediate early enhancer
   5868..6067    +  promoter       CMV promoter: human cytomegalovirus (CMV) immediate early promoter
   6135..6173    +  misc_feature   Ad SA (fragment): adenovirus major late transcript splice acceptor (Friedrich and Soriano, 1991)
   6206..6415    -  CDS            PTP (fragment): TERM_ADE02 - Experimental evidence at protein level: Swiss-Prot protein existence level 1. Protein covalently bound to the viral DNA that acts as a primer for viral genomic replication by DNA strand displacement. Assembles on the viral origin of replication in an initiation complex with viral polymerase, DBP, host NFIA and host POU2F1/OCT1. During initiation, the polymerase covalently couples the first dCTP with Ser- 580 of pTP. The terminal protein stimulates the template activity over 20 fold compared to protein-free templates. Neo-synthesized viral genomes are linked to two preterminal prot
   6446..6535    +  intron         chimeric intron (fragment): chimera between introns from adenovirus and immunoglobulin heavy chain genes
   6554..6600    +  CDS            IgH signal sequence (fragment): signal sequence from the mouse immunoglobulin heavy chain variable region
   6631..9609    +  CDS            ITGAV (fragment): ITAV_HUMAN - Also known as MSK8 From Homo sapiens (Human).
   9604..553     +  CDS            Cd4 (fragment) (across the origin): CD4_RAT - Experimental evidence at protein level: Swiss-Prot protein existence level 1. Integral membrane glycoprotein that plays an essential role in the immune response and serves multiple functions in responses against both external and internal offenses. In T-cells, functions primarily as a coreceptor for MHC class II molecule:peptide complex. The antigens presented by class II peptides are derived from extracellular proteins while class I peptides are derived from cytosolic proteins. Interacts simultaneously with the T-cell receptor (TCR) and the MHC class II presented by antigen presenti
>Addgene plasmid #51919 | ITGAV-bio-His | depositor full sequence | sequence record 79896 | ITGAV-bio-His sequence 9617 bps
GTCGACCTCCATCACGGCCTATAAGAGTGAGGGGGAGTCAGCGGAGTTCTCCTTCCCACTCAACCTTGGA
GAGGAAAGCCTGCAGGGAGAGTTGAGATGGAAGGCAGAGAAGGCTCCTTCTTCCCAGTCCTGGATCACCT
TCTCCCTAAAGAACCAAAAGGTGTCTGTGCAGAAGTCTACTAGCAACCCCAAGTTCCAGCTGTCCGAAAC
GCTCCCACTCACCCTTCAGATACCCCAGGTCTCCCTTCAGTTTGCTGGTTCTGGCAACCTGACCCTGACT
CTGGACAGAGGGATACTGTATCAGGAAGTGAACCTGGTGGTGATGAAAGTGACTCAGCCCGACAGCAACA
CTTTGACCTGTGAGGTGATGGGACCCACCTCACCCAAGATGAGACTGATCTTGAAGCAGGAGAATCAGGA
GGCCAGGGTCTCCAGGCAGGAGAAAGTGATTCAAGTGCAGGCCCCTGAAGCAGGGGTGTGGCAATGTCTA
CTGAGTGAAGGTGAAGAGGTCAAGATGGACTCCAAGATCCAGGTTTTATCCAAAGGGTTGAATTCCGGCA
GCCTGCACCACATCCTGGACGCCCAGAAGATGCTGTGGAACCACAGGGACAGGAACCTGCCTCCTCTGGC
CCCTCTGGGCCCCCACCACCATCACCACCATTGAGTCTAGACACGTGATTAATTAAGGATCCCCCGACCT
CGACCTCTGGCTAATAAAGGAAATTTATTTTCATTGCAATAGTGTGTTGGAATTTTTTGTGTCTCTCACT
CGGAAGGACATATGGGAGGGCAAATCATTTGGTCGAGATCCCTCGGAGATCTCTAGCTAGAGGATCGATC
CCCGCCCCGGACGAACTAAACCTGACTACGACATCTCTGCCCCTTCTTCGCGGGGCAGTGCATGTAATCC
CTTCAGTTGGTTGGTACAACTTGCCAACTGGGCCCTGTTCCACATGTGACACGGGGGGGGACCAAACACA
AAGGGGTTCTCTGACTGTAGTTGACATCCTTATAAATGGATGTGCACATTTGCCAACACTGAGTGGCTTT
CATCCTGGAGCAGACTTTGCAGTCTGTGGACTGCAACACAACATTGCCTTTATGTGTAACTCTTGGCTGA
AGCTCTTACACCAATGCTGGGGGACATGTACCTCCCAGGGGCCCAGGAAGACTACGGGAGGCTACACCAA
CGTCAATCAGAGGGGCCTGTGTAGCTACCGATAAGCGGACCCTCAAGAGGGCATTAGCAATAGTGTTTAT
AAGGCCCCCTTGTTAACCCTAAACGGGTAGCATATGCTTCCCGGGTAGTAGTATATACTATCCAGACTAA
CCCTAATTCAATAGCATATGTTACCCAACGGGAAGCATATGCTATCGAATTAGGGTTAGTAAAAGGGTCC
TAAGGAACAGCGATATCTCCCACCCCATGAGCTGTCACGGTTTTATTTACATGGGGTCAGGATTCCACGA
GGGTAGTGAACCATTTTAGTCACAAGGGCAGTGGCTGAAGATCAAGGAGCGGGCAGTGAACTCTCCTGAA
TCTTCGCCTGCTTCTTCATTCTCCTTCGTTTAGCTAATAGAATAACTGCTGAGTTGTGAACAGTAAGGTG
TATGTGAGGTGCTCGAAAACAAGGTTTCAGGTGACGCCCCCAGAATAAAATTTGGACGGGGGGTTCAGTG
GTGGCATTGTGCTATGACACCAATATAACCCTCACAAACCCCTTGGGCAATAAATACTAGTGTAGGAATG
AAACATTCTGAATATCTTTAACAATAGAAATCCATGGGGTGGGGACAAGCCGTAAAGACTGGATGTCCAT
CTCACACGAATTTATGGCTATGGGCAACACATAATCCTAGTGCAATATGATACTGGGGTTATTAAGATGT
GTCCCAGGCAGGGACCAAGACAGGTGAACCATGTTGTTACACTCTATTTGTAACAAGGGGAAAGAGAGTG
GACGCCGACAGCAGCGGACTCCACTGGTTGTCTCTAACACCCCCGAAAATTAAACGGGGCTCCACGCCAA
TGGGGCCCATAAACAAAGACAAGTGGCCACTCTTTTTTTTGAAATTGTGGAGTGGGGGCACGCGTCAGCC
CCCACACGCCGCCCTGCGGTTTTGGACTGTAAAATAAGGGTGTAATAACTTGGCTGATTGTAACCCCGCT
AACCACTGCGGTCAAACCACTTGCCCACAAAACCACTAATGGCACCCCGGGGAATACCTGCATAAGTAGG
TGGGCGGGCCAAGATAGGGGCGCGATTGCTGCGATCTGGAGGACAAATTACACACACTTGCGCCTGAGCG
CCAAGCACAGGGTTGTTGGTCCTCATATTCACGAGGTCGCTGAGAGCACGGTGGGCTAATGTTGCCATGG
GTAGCATATACTACCCAAATATCTGGATAGCATATGCTATCCTAATCTATATCTGGGTAGCATAGGCTAT
CCTAATCTATATCTGGGTAGCATATGCTATCCTAATCTATATCTGGGTAGTATATGCTATCCTAATTTAT
ATCTGGGTAGCATAGGCTATCCTAATCTATATCTGGGTAGCATATGCTATCCTAATCTATATCTGGGTAG
TATATGCTATCCTAATCTGTATCCGGGTAGCATATGCTATCCTAATAGAGATTAGGGTAGTATATGCTAT
CCTAATTTATATCTGGGTAGCATATACTACCCAAATATCTGGATAGCATATGCTATCCTAATCTATATCT
GGGTAGCATATGCTATCCTAATCTATATCTGGGTAGCATAGGCTATCCTAATCTATATCTGGGTAGCATA
TGCTATCCTAATCTATATCTGGGTAGTATATGCTATCCTAATTTATATCTGGGTAGCATAGGCTATCCTA
ATCTATATCTGGGTAGCATATGCTATCCTAATCTATATCTGGGTAGTATATGCTATCCTAATCTGTATCC
GGGTAGCATATGCTATCCTCATGATAAGCTGTCAAACATGAGAATTTTCTTGAAGACGAAAGGGCCTCGT
GATACGCCTATTTTTATAGGTTAATGTCATGATAATAATGGTTTCTTAGACGTCAGGTGGCACTTTTCGG
GGAAATGTGCGCGGAACCCCTATTTGTTTATTTTTCTAAATACATTCAAATATGTATCCGCTCATGAGAC
AATAACCCTGATAAATGCTTCAATAATATTGAAAAAGGAAGAGTATGAGTATTCAACATTTCCGTGTCGC
CCTTATTCCCTTTTTTGCGGCATTTTGCCTTCCTGTTTTTGCTCACCCAGAAACGCTGGTGAAAGTAAAA
GATGCTGAAGATCAGTTGGGTGCACGAGTGGGTTACATCGAACTGGATCTCAACAGCGGTAAGATCCTTG
AGAGTTTTCGCCCCGAAGAACGTTTTCCAATGATGAGCACTTTTAAAGTTCTGCTATGTGGCGCGGTATT
ATCCCGTGTTGACGCCGGGCAAGAGCAACTCGGTCGCCGCATACACTATTCTCAGAATGACTTGGTTGAG
TACTCACCAGTCACAGAAAAGCATCTTACGGATGGCATGACAGTAAGAGAATTATGCAGTGCTGCCATAA
CCATGAGTGATAACACTGCGGCCAACTTACTTCTGACAACGATCGGAGGACCGAAGGAGCTAACCGCTTT
TTTGCACAACATGGGGGATCATGTAACTCGCCTTGATCGTTGGGAACCGGAGCTGAATGAAGCCATACCA
AACGACGAGCGTGACACCACGATGCCTGCAGCAATGGCAACAACGTTGCGCAAACTATTAACTGGCGAAC
TACTTACTCTAGCTTCCCGGCAACAATTAATAGACTGGATGGAGGCGGATAAAGTTGCAGGACCACTTCT
GCGCTCGGCCCTTCCGGCTGGCTGGTTTATTGCTGATAAATCTGGAGCCGGTGAGCGTGGGTCTCGCGGT
ATCATTGCAGCACTGGGGCCAGATGGTAAGCCCTCCCGTATCGTAGTTATCTACACGACGGGGAGTCAGG
CAACTATGGATGAACGAAATAGACAGATCGCTGAGATAGGTGCCTCACTGATTAAGCATTGGTAACTGTC
AGACCAAGTTTACTCATATATACTTTAGATTGATTTAAAACTTCATTTTTAATTTAAAAGGATCTAGGTG
AAGATCCTTTTTGATAATCTCATGACCAAAATCCCTTAACGTGAGTTTTCGTTCCACTGAGCGTCAGACC
CCGTAGAAAAGATCAAAGGATCTTCTTGAGATCCTTTTTTTCTGCGCGTAATCTGCTGCTTGCAAACAAA
AAAACCACCGCTACCAGCGGTGGTTTGTTTGCCGGATCAAGAGCTACCAACTCTTTTTCCGAAGGTAACT
GGCTTCAGCAGAGCGCAGATACCAAATACTGTTCTTCTAGTGTAGCCGTAGTTAGGCCACCACTTCAAGA
ACTCTGTAGCACCGCCTACATACCTCGCTCTGCTAATCCTGTTACCAGTGGCTGCTGCCAGTGGCGATAA
GTCGTGTCTTACCGGGTTGGACTCAAGACGATAGTTACCGGATAAGGCGCAGCGGTCGGGCTGAACGGGG
GGTTCGTGCACACAGCCCAGCTTGGAGCGAACGACCTACACCGAACTGAGATACCTACAGCGTGAGCTAT
GAGAAAGCGCCACGCTTCCCGAAGGGAGAAAGGCGGACAGGTATCCGGTAAGCGGCAGGGTCGGAACAGG
AGAGCGCACGAGGGAGCTTCCAGGGGGAAACGCCTGGTATCTTTATAGTCCTGTCGGGTTTCGCCACCTC
TGACTTGAGCGTCGATTTTTGTGATGCTCGTCAGGGGGGCGGAGCCTATGGAAAAACGCCAGCAACGCGG
CCTTTTTACGGTTCCTGGCCTTTTGCTGGCCTTTTGCTCACATGTTCTTTCCTGCGTTATCCCCTGATTC
TGTGGATAACCGTATTACCGCCTTTGAGTGAGCTGATACCGCTCGCCGCAGCCGAACGACCGAGCGCAGC
GAGTCAGTGAGCGAGGAAGCGGAAGAGCGCCCAATACGCAAACCGCCTCTCCCCGCGCGTTGGCCGATTC
ATTAATGCAGCTGGCACGACAGGTTTCCCGACTGGAAAGCGGGCAGTGAGCGCAACGCAATTAATGTGAG
TTAGCTCACTCATTAGGCACCCCAGGCTTTACACTTTATGCTTCCGGCTCGTATGTTGTGTGGAATTGTG
AGCGGATAACAATTTCACACAGGAAACAGCTATGACCATGATTACGCCAAGCTCTAGCTAGAGGTCGACC
AATTCTCATGTTTGACAGCTTATCATCGCAGATCCGGGCAACGTTGTTGCCATTGCTGCAGGCGCAGAAC
TGGTAGGTATGGAAGATCTATACATTGAATCAATATTGGCAATTAGCCATATTAGTCATTGGTTATATAG
CATAAATCAATATTGGCTATTGGCCATTGCATACGTTGTATCTATATCATAATATGTACATTTATATTGG
CTCATGTCCAATATGACCGCCATGTTGACATTGATTATTGACTAGTTATTAATAGTAATCAATTACGGGG
TCATTAGTTCATAGCCCATATATGGAGTTCCGCGTTACATAACTTACGGTAAATGGCCCGCCTGGCTGAC
CGCCCAACGACCCCCGCCCATTGACGTCAATAATGACGTATGTTCCCATAGTAACGCCAATAGGGACTTT
CCATTGACGTCAATGGGTGGAGTATTTACGGTAAACTGCCCACTTGGCAGTACATCAAGTGTATCATATG
CCAAGTCCGCCCCCTATTGACGTCAATGACGGTAAATGGCCCGCCTGGCATTATGCCCAGTACATGACCT
TACGGGACTTTCCTACTTGGCAGTACATCTACGTATTAGTCATCGCTATTACCATGGTGATGCGGTTTTG
GCAGTACACCAATGGGCGTGGATAGCGGTTTGACTCACGGGGATTTCCAAGTCTCCACCCCATTGACGTC
AATGGGAGTTTGTTTTGGCACCAAAATCAACGGGACTTTCCAAAATGTCGTAATAACCCCGCCCCGTTGA
CGCAAATGGGCGGTAGGCGTGTACGGTGGGAGGTCTATATAAGCAGAGCTCGTTTAGTGAACCGTCAGAT
CCTCACTCTCTTCCGCATCGCTGTCTGCGAGGGCCAGCTGTTGGGCTCGCGGTTGAGGACAAACTCTTCG
CGGTCTTTCCAGTACTCTTGGATCGGAAACCCGTCGGCCTCCGAACGGTACTCCGCCACCGAGGGACCTG
AGCGAGTCCGCATCGACCGGATCGGAAAACCTCTCGAGAAAGGCGTCTAACCAGTCACAGTCGCAAGGTA
GGCTGAGCACCGTGGCGGGCGGCAGCGGGTGGCGGTCGGGGTTGTTTCTGGCGGAGGTGCTGCTGATGAT
GTAATTAAAGTAGGCGGTCTTGAGACGGCGGATGGTCGAGGTGAGGTGTGGCAGGCTTGAGATCCAGCTG
TTGGGGTGAGTACTCCCTCTCAAAAGCGGGCATTACTTCTGCGCTAAGATTGTCAGTTTCCAAAAACGAG
GAGGATTTGATATTCACCTGGCCCGATCTGGCCATACACTTGAGTGACAATGACATCCACTTTGCCTTTC
TCTCCACAGGTGTCCACTCCCAGGTCCAAGTTTAAACTGCGGCCGCCACCATGGCCTTCCCCCCCAGAAG
AAGGCTGAGACTGGGCCCCAGAGGACTGCCTCTGCTGCTGTCCGGACTGCTGCTGCCCCTGTGCAGAGCC
TTCAACCTGGACGTGGACAGCCCTGCCGAATACTCTGGCCCAGAGGGATCATACTTCGGCTTCGCCGTGG
ACTTCTTCGTGCCCAGCGCCAGCAGCAGAATGTTCCTGCTCGTGGGAGCCCCCAAGGCCAATACCACCCA
GCCTGGCATCGTGGAAGGCGGCCAGGTGCTGAAGTGCGACTGGTCCAGCACCAGACGGTGCCAGCCCATC
GAGTTCGACGCCACCGGCAACAGAGACTACGCCAAGGACGACCCCCTGGAATTCAAGAGCCACCAGTGGT
TCGGCGCCTCCGTGCGGAGCAAGCAGGACAAGATCCTGGCCTGCGCCCCTCTGTACCACTGGCGGACCGA
GATGAAGCAGGAACGGGAGCCCGTCGGCACATGCTTTCTGCAGGACGGCACCAAGACCGTGGAGTACGCC
CCCTGCAGAAGCCAGGACATCGACGCCGACGGCCAGGGATTCTGCCAGGGCGGCTTCAGCATCGACTTCA
CCAAGGCCGACAGAGTGCTGCTGGGCGGACCCGGCAGCTTCTATTGGCAGGGCCAGCTGATCAGCGACCA
GGTGGCCGAGATCGTGTCCAAGTACGACCCCAACGTGTACAGCATCAAGTACAACAACCAGCTGGCCACC
AGAACCGCCCAGGCCATCTTCGACGACAGCTACCTGGGCTACAGCGTGGCCGTGGGCGATTTCAACGGCG
ACGGCATCGACGATTTCGTGAGCGGCGTCCCTAGAGCCGCCAGAACCCTGGGCATGGTGTACATCTACGA
CGGCAAGAACATGAGCAGCCTGTACAACTTCACCGGCGAGCAGATGGCCGCCTACTTCGGGTTTAGTGTC
GCAGCCACCGACATCAATGGCGACGACTACGCCGACGTGTTCATCGGAGCCCCCCTGTTCATGGACAGAG
GCAGCGACGGCAAGCTGCAGGAAGTGGGCCAGGTCAGCGTGTCACTCCAGCGAGCCAGCGGCGACTTCCA
GACCACCAAGCTGAACGGCTTCGAGGTGTTCGCCAGATTCGGCAGCGCCATTGCCCCTCTGGGCGACCTG
GACCAGGACGGCTTCAACGATATCGCCATTGCCGCCCCTTACGGCGGCGAGGACAAGAAAGGCATCGTGT
ACATTTTCAACGGCCGGTCCACCGGACTGAATGCCGTGCCCAGCCAGATCCTGGAAGGCCAGTGGGCCGC
CAGAAGCATGCCCCCCAGCTTCGGCTACAGCATGAAGGGCGCCACCGATATCGACAAGAACGGCTACCCC
GACCTGATCGTGGGCGCCTTCGGCGTGGACCGGGCCATCCTGTACAGAGCCAGACCCGTGATCACCGTGA
ACGCCGGCCTGGAAGTGTACCCCAGCATCCTGAACCAGGACAACAAGACCTGTAGCCTGCCCGGCACAGC
CCTGAAGGTGTCCTGCTTCAACGTGCGGTTCTGCCTGAAGGCCGACGGCAAGGGCGTGCTGCCCCGGAAG
CTGAACTTCCAGGTGGAGCTGCTGCTGGACAAGCTGAAGCAGAAGGGGGCCATCAGACGGGCCCTGTTTC
TGTACAGCCGGTCCCCCAGCCACAGCAAGAATATGACCATCAGCAGAGGCGGCCTGATGCAGTGCGAGGA
ACTGATCGCCTACCTGAGGGACGAGAGCGAGTTCAGAGACAAGCTGACCCCCATCACCATCTTCATGGAA
TACCGGCTGGACTACCGGACAGCCGCCGATACCACCGGCCTGCAGCCCATCCTGAATCAGTTCACCCCCG
CCAACATCAGCAGACAGGCCCACATCCTGCTGGACTGTGGCGAAGATAACGTGTGCAAGCCCAAGCTGGA
AGTGTCCGTGGACAGCGACCAGAAGAAGATCTACATCGGCGACGACAACCCCCTGACCCTGATCGTGAAG
GCCCAGAATCAGGGCGAGGGCGCCTACGAGGCCGAGCTGATCGTGTCAATCCCACTGCAGGCCGACTTCA
TCGGCGTCGTGCGGAACAATGAGGCCCTGGCCAGACTGAGCTGCGCCTTCAAGACCGAGAACCAGACCAG
ACAGGTCGTGTGCGACCTGGGCAACCCTATGAAAGCAGGAACTCAGCTGCTCGCTGGCCTGAGATTCAGC
GTGCACCAGCAGAGCGAGATGGACACCAGCGTGAAGTTCGATCTCCAGATTCAGAGCAGCAACCTGTTCG
ACAAGGTGTCCCCCGTGGTGTCCCACAAAGTGGACCTGGCCGTGCTGGCCGCCGTGGAGATCAGAGGCGT
GAGCAGCCCCGACCACGTGTTTCTGCCCATCCCCAACTGGGAGCACAAAGAGAACCCCGAAACCGAAGAG
GACGTGGGCCCTGTCGTGCAGCACATCTACGAGCTGCGGAACAACGGCCCCAGCAGCTTCAGCAAGGCCA
TGCTGCATCTGCAGTGGCCCTACAAGTACAATAACAACACCCTGCTGTACATCCTGCACTACGACATCGA
CGGCCCCATGAACTGCACCAGCGACATGGAAATCAACCCCCTGCGGATCAAGATCAGCAGCCTGCAGACC
ACCGAGAAGAACGACACAGTGGCTGGACAGGGAGAGAGAGATCACCTGATCACCAAGCGGGATCTCGCCC
TGTCTGAGGGCGATATTCATACTCTGGGCTGTGGAGTGGCCCAGTGCCTGAAGATCGTGTGCCAGGTCGG
CAGACTGGATCGGGGCAAGAGCGCCATTCTGTACGTGAAGTCCCTGCTGTGGACCGAGACATTCATGAAC
AAAGAGAATCAGAACCACAGCTACAGCCTGAAGTCCAGCGCCTCCTTCAACGTGATCGAGTTCCCCTACA
AGAATCTGCCCATCGAGGACATCACCAACAGCACCCTGGTCACCACTAATGTGACTTGGGGCATCCAGCC
TGCCCCTATGCCTGTGCCTGGCGCGCC
