>Addgene plasmid #51919 | ITGAV-bio-His | addgene partial sequence | sequence record 94546 | pMT2-F 5'-TTGCCTTTCTCTCCACAGGT-3'
ACTGCGGCCGCCACCATGGCCTTCCCCCCCAGAAGAAGGCTGAGACTGGGCCCCAGAGGACTGCCTCTGC
TGCTGTCCGGACTGCTGCTGCCCCTGTGCAGAGCCTTCAACCTGGACGTGGACAGCCCTGCCGAATACTC
TGGCCCAGAGGGATCATACTTCGGCTTCGCCGTGGACTTCTTCGTGCCCAGCGCCAGCAGCAGAATGTTC
CTGCTCGTGGGAGCCCCCAAGGCCAATACCACCCAGCCTGGCATCGTGGAAGGCGGCCAGGTGCTGAAGT
GCGACTGGTCCAGCACCAGACGGTGCCAGCCCATCGAGTTCGACGCCACCGGCAACAGAGACTACGCCAA
GGACGACCCCCTGGAATTCAAGAGCCACCAGTGGTTCGGCGCCTCCGTGCGGAGCAAGCAGGACAAGATC
CTGGCCTGCGCCCCTCTGTACCACTGGCGGACCGAGATGAAGCAGGAACGGGAGCCCGTCGGCACATGCT
TTCTGCAGGACGGCACCAAGACCGTGGAGTACGCCCCCTGCAGAAGCCAGGACATCGACGCCGACGGCCA
GGGATTCTGCCAGGGCGGCTTCAGCATCGACTTCACCAAGGCCGACAGAGTGCTGCTGGGCGGACCCGGC
AGCTTCTATTGGCAGGGCCAGCTGATCAGCGACCAGGTGGCCGAGATCGTGTCCAAGTACGACCCCAACG
TGTACAGCATCAAGTACAACAACCAGCTGGCCACCAGAACCGCCCAGGCCATCTTCGACGACAGCTACCT
GGGCTACAGCGTGGCCGTGGGCGATTTCAACGGCGACGGCATCGACGATTTCGTGAGCGGCGTCCCTAGA
GCCGCCAGAACCCTGGGCATGGTGTACATCTACGACGGCAAGAACATGAGCAGCCTGTACAACTTCACCG
GCGAGCA
