>Addgene plasmid #51919 | ITGAV-bio-His | addgene partial sequence | sequence record 94777 | rb_glob_PA_term-R 5'-CCCATATGTCCTTCCGAGTG-3'
ATAAATTTCCTTTATTAGCCAGAGGTCGAGGTCGGGGGATCCTTAATTAATCACGTGTCTAGACTCAATG
GTGGTGATGGTGGTGGGGGCCCAGAGGGGCCAGAGGAGGCAGGTTCCTGTCCCTGTGGTTCCACAGCATC
TTCTGGGCGTCCAGGATGTGGTGCAGGCTGCCGGAATTCAACCCTTTGGATAAAACCTGGATCTTGGAGT
CCATCTTGACCTCTTCACCTTCACTCAGTAGACATTGCCACACCCCTGCTTCAGGGGCCTGCACTTGAAT
CACTTTCTCCTGCCTGGAGACCCTGGCCTCCTGATTCTCCTGCTTCAAGATCAGTCTCATCTTGGGTGAG
GTGGGTCCCATCACCTCACAGGTCAAAGTGTTGCTGTCGGGCTGAGTCACTTTCATCACCACCAGGTTCA
CTTCCTGATACAGTATCCCTCTGTCCAGAGTCAGGGTCAGGTTGCCAGAACCAGCAAACTGAAGGGAGAC
CTGGGGTATCTGAAGGGTGAGTGGGAGCGTTTCGGACAGCTGGAACTTGGGGTTGCTAGTAGACTTCTGC
ACAGACACCTTTTGGTTCTTTAGGGAGAAGGTGATCCAGGACTGGGAAGAAGGAGCCTTCTCTGCCTTCC
ATCTCAACTCTCCCTGCAGGCTTTCCTCTCCAAGGTTGAGTGGGAAGGAGAACTCCGCTGACTCCCCCTC
ACTCTTATAGGCCGTGATGGAGGTCGACGGCGCGCCAGGCACAGGCATAGGGGCAGGCTGGATGCCCCAA
GTCACATTAGTGGTGACCA
